Addgene plasmid #197302: CavB4/pFlag myc-CMV
Purpose: Plasmid expressing an antigen targeting the Cavbeta4 calcium channel
Depositing lab: Ricardo Dolmetsch. Depositing organization: Stanford University.
Backbone
  Vector backbone: pFLAG-myc-CMV
  Vector type: Mammalian Expression
Growth in bacteria
  Bacterial resistance: Ampicillin, 100 μg/mL
  Growth temperature: 37°C
  Growth strain: DH5alpha
  Copy number: Unknown
Gene/Insert
  Gene/Insert name: Cavb4
  Species: R. norvegicus (rat)
  Tag / fusion protein: pFLAGmyc (C terminal on insert)
  Cloning method: Unknown
  Sequencing primers: 5′ NA
Terms and licenses: Academic/Nonprofit Terms; Industry Terms: Not Available to Industry
Depositor comments: This is a validated antigen plasmid of Anti-Cavbeta4 Ca2+ channel [N10/7R] (Antibody #182227).
How to cite: CavB4/pFlag myc-CMV was a gift from Ricardo Dolmetsch (Addgene plasmid # 197302 ; http://n2t.net/addgene:197302 ; RRID:Addgene_197302)
