[The description below was written by a language model from this plasmid's Addgene catalogue record and pLannotate feature annotations shown in this document.]
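Description:
CavB4/pFlag myc-CMV is a mammalian expression plasmid built on the pFLAG-myc-CMV backbone that carries the rat Cacnb4 coding sequence, encoding the beta-4 auxiliary subunit of voltage-dependent calcium channels. Beta subunits modulate channel behaviour by increasing peak current, shifting the voltage dependence of activation and inactivation, and controlling membrane targeting of the pore-forming alpha-1 subunit. In bacteria the plasmid is maintained through a high-copy ColE1/pUC-type origin and selected with ampicillin via the β-lactamase gene. Short remnants of lacI, lacZα, rop, bom and an SV40 origin fragment appear to be backbone carry-over rather than functional parts.

Expression is driven by the human cytomegalovirus immediate-early enhancer and promoter followed by CMV intron A, which spans the numbering origin of the circular sequence and generally boosts transcript processing and expression. Downstream of the intron the annotation places a FLAG epitope and a Myc epitope (detected as partial matches to multimeric tag references), then an attB1 site, the Cacnb4 open reading frame, an attB2 site and an SV40 polyadenylation signal. The flanking attB sites indicate the insert was introduced by Gateway recombination, although the catalogue lists the cloning method as unknown. The feature table positions the FLAG and Myc tags upstream of the insert, suggesting an N-terminal fusion, whereas the catalogue entry records the tag as C-terminal on the insert. This discrepancy should be checked against the sequence.

The depositor describes the plasmid as a validated antigen construct for an anti-Cavbeta4 monoclonal antibody. Its typical use is therefore overexpression of the rat protein in transfected mammalian cells as a positive control for antibody specificity testing.
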