Features (pLannotate 1.2.2; 22 found; start..end, strand, type, name):
    507..523     +  CDS            5xFLAG (fragment): five tandem FLAG® epitope tags
    546..575     +  CDS            3xMyc (fragment): 3 tandem Myc epitope tags
    588..612     +  protein_bind   attB1: mutant version of attB; recombination site for the Gateway® BP reaction BP Clonase™
    615..2168    +  CDS            Cacnb4: CACB4_RAT - Experimental evidence at protein level: Swiss-Prot protein existence level 1. The beta subunit of voltage-dependent calcium channels contributes to the function of the calcium channel by increasing peak calcium current, shifting the voltage dependencies of activation and inactivation, modulating G protein inhibition and controlling the alpha-1 subunit membrane targeting. From Rattus norvegicus (Rat).
   2173..2197    -  protein_bind   attB2: mutant version of attB; recombination site for the Gateway® BP reaction BP Clonase™
   2227..2311    +  CDS            large T antigen (fragment): large T antigen from SV40 (simian virus 40)
   2334..2468    +  polyA_signal   SV40 poly(A) signal: SV40 polyadenylation signal
   2515..2531    -  protein_bind   lac operator: The lac repressor binds to the lac operator to inhibit transcription in E. coli. This inhibition can be relieved by adding lactose or isopropyl-β-D-thiogalactopyranoside (IPTG). lac repressor encoded by lacI
   2539..2569    -  promoter       lac promoter: promoter for the E. coli lac operon
   2617..2709    -  CDS            lacI (fragment): lac repressor; lacI; The lac repressor binds to the lac operator to inhibit transcription in E. coli. This inhibition can be relieved by adding lactose or isopropyl-β-D-thiogalactopyranoside (IPTG).
   2892..3480    -  rep_origin     ori: high-copy-number ColE1/pMB1/pBR322/pUC origin of replication
   3651..4511    -  CDS            AmpR: β-lactamase; bla; confers resistance to ampicillin, carbenicillin, and related antibiotics
   4512..4529    -  promoter       AmpR promoter (fragment): bla
   4565..4653    -  promoter       AmpR promoter (fragment): bla
   4748..4783    +  CDS            rop (fragment): Rop protein, which maintains plasmids at low copy number; rop
   4885..4936    +  misc_feature   bom (fragment): basis of mobility region from pBR322
   4945..5020    -  rep_origin     SV40 ori (fragment): SV40 origin of replication
   5028..5182    -  CDS            lacZα (fragment): LacZα fragment of β-galactosidase; lacZ fragment
   5203..5580    -  CDS            UL127: UL127_HCMVA - Protein predicted: Swiss-Prot protein existence level 4. From Human cytomegalovirus (strain AD169) (HHV-5) (Human herpesvirus 5).
   5747..6126    +  enhancer       CMV enhancer: human cytomegalovirus immediate early enhancer
   6127..6330    +  promoter       CMV promoter: human cytomegalovirus (CMV) immediate early promoter
   6466..465     +  intron         CMV intron A (across the origin): human cytomegalovirus intron A (Chapman et al., 1991)
>Addgene plasmid #197302 | CavB4/pFlag myc-CMV | addgene full sequence | sequence record 388123 | Addgene NGS Result
ACGTGGGATCTCCACGCGAATCTCGGGTACGTGTTCCGGACATGGGCTCTTCTCCGGTAGCGGCGGAGCT
TCTACATCCGAGCCCTGCTCCCATGCCTCCAGCGACTCATGGTCGCTCGGCAGCTCCTTGCTCCTAACAG
TGGAGGCCAGACTTAGGCACAGCACGATGCCCACCACCACCAGTGTGCCGCACAAGGCCGTGGCGGTAGG
GTATGTGTCTGAAAATGAGCTCGGGGAGCGGGCTTGCACCGCTGACGCATTTGGAAGACTTAAGGCAGCG
GCAGAAGAAGATGCAGGCAGCTGAGTTGTTGTGTTCTGATAAGAGTCAGAGGTAACTCCCGTTGCGGTGC
TGTTAACGGTGGAGGGCAGTGTAGTCTGAGCAGTACTCGTTGCTGCCGCGCGCGCCACCAGACATAATAG
CTGACAGACTAACAGACTGTTCCTTTCCATGGGTCTTTTCTGCAGTCACCGTCCTTGACACGAAGCTTCC
CGGGATAGGTACCACCATGGACTACAAGGACGATGACGATAAATCGCGAGATCTCGAGCAGAAACTCATC
TCTGAAGAGGATCTGAGAGTCGAATCAACAAGTTTGTACAAAAAAGCAGGCTTCTCGTCCTCCTACGCCA
AGAACGGGGCGGCGGACGGGCCGCACTCCCCCAGCTCGCAGGTGGCCCGAGGCACCACGACCCGGAGGAG
CAGGTTGAAAAGATCCGATGGCAGCACCACTTCCACCAGCTTCATCCTCAGACAGGGGTCAGCAGATTCC
TATACAAGCAGGCCATCGGACTCCGATGTCTCTTTGGAAGAGGACCGGGAAGCGATTCGGCAAGAGAGAG
AACAGCAAGCAGCTATCCAGCTTGAGAGAGCGAAGTCCAAACCTGTAGCTTTTGCGGTGAAAACGAATGT
GAGCTACTGTGGTGCCCTGGATGAGGATGTGCCCGTTCCCAGCACAGCCATCTCCTTTGACGCCAAGGAC
TTTCTTCACATTAAAGAGAAATATAACAATGATTGGTGGATAGGAAGGCTGGTGAAGGAGGGCTGTGAGA
TCGGCTTCATCCCAAGTCCACTGCGTTTGGAGAACATACGGATTCAACAGGAACAGAAAAGAGGCCGTTT
TCATGGCGGGAAATCGAGTGGAAACTCTTCCTCCAGTCTGGGAGAAATGGTGTCAGGAACATTTCGAGCA
ACTCCCACAACAACAGCAAAACAGAAGCAGAAAGTGACGGAGCACATTCCTCCGTATGATGTTGTGCCAT
CAATGCGTCCTGTGGTGTTAGTAGGGCCATCACTGAAAGGTTATGAGGTAACAGACATGATGCAGAAAGC
CCTCTTTGATTTCCTGAAGCACAGGTTTGATGGGAGGATATCAATAACCAGAGTGACAGCTGACATTTCT
CTTGCTAAGAGGTCTGTCCTCAACAATCCTAGCAAGAGAGCAATAATTGAACGTTCAAACACCAGATCCA
GCCTAGCGGAAGTACAGAGTGAAATTGAAAGAATTTTCGAGTTGGCAAGATCTTTGCAATTGGTTGTTCT
CGATGCAGACACCATCAATCACCCAGCACAGCTGATAAAGACATCGTTAGCGCCCATCATCGTCCACGTG
AAGGTCTCGTCCCCAAAGGTTTTACAGCGGCTGATTAAGTCCAGAGGAAAGTCCCAGAGTAAACACTTGA
ATGTTCAACTGGTGGCAGCTGATAAACTGGCCCAGTGTCCCCCTGAAATGTTTGATGTTATATTAGATGA
GAATCAACTTGAGGATGCCTGTGAACATCTGGGAGAGTACCTGGAGGCATATTGGCGTGCCACCCACACA
AGCAGTAGCACCCCTATGACCCCATTGCTGGGGAGGAACGTGGGCTCCACAGCTCTCTCACCGTATCCCA
CAGCAATCTCTGGACTACAGAGTCAGCGGATGAGGCATAGCAACCACTCTACAGAGAATTCTCCAATTGA
AAGACGAAGCCTAATGACCTCTGATGAAAATTACCACAATGAGAGGGCCCGCAAGAGTAGGAACCGCTTG
TCCTCCAGCTCCCAGCACAGCCGAGATCACTACCCTCTGGTGGAAGAAGATTATCCTGACTCATACCAGG
ACACTTACAAACCCCATAGGAACCGAGGCTCACCTGGGGGATGCAGCCATGACTCCCGACATAGGCTTTA
GGACCCAGCTTTCTTGTACAAAGTGGTTGATTCGACCTGCAGGATATCGAATTCATTGATCATAATCAGC
CATACCACATTTGTAGAGGTTTTACTTGCTTTAAAAAACCTCCCACACCTCCCCCTGAACCTGAAACATA
AAATGAATGCAATTGTTGTTGTTAACTTGTTTATTGCAGCTTATAATGGTTACAAATAAAGCAATAGCAT
CACAAATTTCACAAATAAAGCATTTTTTTCACTGCATTCTAGTTGTGGTTTGTCCAAACTCATCAATGTA
TCTTATCATGTCTGGATCCGTACCGAGCTCGCGTAATCATGTCATAGCTGTTTCCTGTGTGAAATTGTTA
TCCGCTCACAATTCCACACAACATACGAGCCGGAAGCATAAAGTGTAAAGCCTGGGGTGCCTAATGAGTG
AGCTAACTACATTAATTGCGTTGCGCTCACTGCCCGCTTTCCAGTCGGGAAACCTGTCGTGCCAGCTGCA
TTAATGAATCGGCCAACGCGCGGGGAGAGGCGGTTTGCGTATTGGGCGCTCTTCCGCTTCCTCGCTCACT
GACTCGCTGCGCTCGGTCGTTCGGCTGCGGCGAGCGGTATCAGCTCACTCAAAGGCGGTAATACGGTTAT
CCACAGAATCAGGGGATAACGCAGGAAAGAACATGTGAGCAAAAGGCCAGCAAAAGGCCAGGAACCGTAA
AAAGGCCGCGTTGCTGGCGTTTTTCCATAGGCTCCGCCCCCCTGACGAGCATCACAAAAATCGACGCTCA
AGTCAGAGGTGGCGAAACCCGACAGGACTATAAAGATACCAGGCGTTTCCCCCTGGAAGCTCCCTCGTGC
GCTCTCCTGTTCCGACCCTGCCGCTTACCGGATACCTGTCCGCCTTTCTCCCTTCGGGAAGCGTGGCGCT
TTCTCATAGCTCACGCTGTAGGTATCTCAGTTCGGTGTAGGTCGTTCGCTCCAAGCTGGGCTGTGTGCAC
GAACCCCCCGTTCAGCCCGACCGCTGCGCCTTATCCGGTAACTATCGTCTTGAGTCCAACCCGGTAAGAC
ACGACTTATCGCCACTGGCAGCAGCCACTGGTAACAGGATTAGCAGAGCGAGGTATGTAGGCGGTGCTAC
AGAGTTCTTGAAGTGGTGGCCTAACTACGGCTACACTAGAAGAACAGTATTTGGTATCTGCGCTCTGCTG
AAGCCAGTTACCTTCGGAAAAAGAGTTGGTAGCTCTTGATCCGGCAAACAAACCACCGCTGGTAGCGGTG
GTTTTTTTGTTTGCAAGCAGCAGATTACGCGCAGAAAAAAAGGATCTCAAGAAGATCCTTTGATCTTTTC
TACGGGGTCTGACGCTCAGTGGAACGAAAACTCACGTTAAGGGATTTTGGTCATGAGATTATCAAAAAGG
ATCTTCACCTAGATCCTTTTAAATTAAAAATGAAGTTTTAAATCAATCTAAAGTATATATGAGTAAACTT
GGTCTGACAGTTACCAATGCTTAATCAGTGAGGCACCTATCTCAGCGATCTGTCTATTTCGTTCATCCAT
AGTTGCCTGACTCCCCGTCGTGTAGATAACTACGATACGGGAGGGCTTACCATCTGGCCCCAGTGCTGCA
ATGATACCGCGAGACCCACGCTCACCGGCTCCAGATTTATCAGCAATAAACCAGCCAGCCGGAAGGGCCG
AGCGCAGAAGTGGTCCTGCAACTTTATCCGCCTCCATCCAGTCTATTAATTGTTGCCGGGAAGCTAGAGT
AAGTAGTTCGCCAGTTAATAGTTTGCGCAACGTTGTTGCCATTGCTACAGGCATCGTGGTGTCACGCTCG
TCGTTTGGTATGGCTTCATTCAGCTCCGGTTCCCAACGATCAAGGCGAGTTACATGATCCCCCATGTTGT
GCAAAAAAGCGGTTAGCTCCTTCGGTCCTCCGATCGTTGTCAGAAGTAAGTTGGCCGCAGTGTTATCACT
CATGGTTATGGCAGCACTGCATAATTCTCTTACTGTCATGCCATCCGTAAGATGCTTTTCTGTGACTGGT
GAGTACTCAACCAAGTCATTCTGAGAATAGTGTATGCGGCGACCGAGTTGCTCTTGCCCGGCGTCAATAC
GGGATAATACCGCGCCACATAGCAGAACTTTAAAAGTGCTCATCATTGGAAAACGTTCTTCGGGGCGAAA
ACTCTCAAGGATCTTACCGCTGTTGAGATCCAGTTCGATGTAACCCACTCGTGCACCCAACTGATCTTCA
GCATCTTTTACTTTCACCAGCGTTTCTGGGTGAGCAAAAACAGGAAGGCAAAATGCCGCAAAAAAGGGAA
TAAGGGCGACACGGAAATGTTGAATACTCATACTCTTCCTTTTTCAATAAGCGGCCGCGGCCATGCCGGC
CACTAGTCTCGAGTTATTATTGAAGCATTTATCAGGGTTATTGTCTCATGAGCGGATACATATTTGAATG
TATTTAGAAAAATAAACAAATAGGGGTTCCGCGCACATTTCCCCGAAAAGTGCCACCTGACGTCTAAGAA
ACCATTATTATCATGACATTAACCTATAAAAATAGGCGTATCACGAGGCCCTTTCGTCTCGCGCGTTTCG
GTGATGACGGTGAAAACCTCTGACACATGCAGCTCCCGGAGACGGTCACAGCTTGTCTGTAAGCGGATGC
CGGGAGCAGACAAGCCCGTCAGGGCGCGTCAGCGGGTGTTGGCGGGTGTCGGGGCTGGCTTAACTATGCG
GCATCAGAGCAGATTGTACTGAGAGTGCACCATATGAAGACGTCGCCTCCTCACTACTTCTGGAATAGCT
CAGAGGCCGAGGCGGCCTCGGCCTCTGCATAAATAAAAAAAATTAGTCAGGGCGCCATTCGCCATTCAGG
CTGCGCAACTGTTGGGAAGGGCGATCGGTGCGGGCCTCTTCGCTATTACGCCAGCTGGCGAAAGGGGGAT
GTGCTGCAAGGCGATTAAGTTGGGTAACGCCAGGGTTTTCCCAGTCACGACGTTGTAAAACGACGGCCAG
TGCCCGTGTCAAGGACGGTGACTGCAGTGAATAATAAAATGTGTGTTTGTCCGAAATACGCGTTTTGAGA
TTTCTGTCGCCGACTAAATTCATGTCGCGCGATAGTGGTGTTTATCGCCGATAGAGATGGCGATATTGGA
AAAATCGATATTTGAAAATATGGCATATTGAAAATGTCGCCGATGTGAGTTTCTGTGTAACTGATATCGC
CATTTTTCCAAAAGTGATTTTTGGGCATACGCGATATCTGGCGATAGCGCTTATATCGTTTACGGGGGAT
GGCGATAGACGACTTTGGTGACTTGGGCGATTCTGTGTGTCGCAAATATCGCAGTTTCGATATAGGTGAC
AGACGATATGAGGCTATATCGCCGATAGAGGCGACATCAAGCTGGCACATGGCCAATGCATATCGATCTA
TACATTGAATCAATATTGGCCATTAGCCATATTATTCATTGGTTATATAGCATAAATCAATATTGGCTAT
TGGCCATTGCATACGTTGTATCCATATCATAATATGTACATTTATATTGGCTCATGTCCAACATTACCGC
CATGTTGACATTGATTATTGACTAGTTATTAATAGTAATCAATTACGGGGTCATTAGTTCATAGCCCATA
TATGGAGTTCCGCGTTACATAACTTACGGTAAATGGCCCGCCTGGCTGACCGCCCAACGACCCCCGCCCA
TTGACGTCAATAATGACGTATGTTCCCATAGTAACGCCAATAGGGACTTTCCATTGACGTCAATGGGTGG
AGTATTTACGGTAAACTGCCCACTTGGCAGTACATCAAGTGTATCATATGCCAAGTACGCCCCCTATTGA
CGTCAATGACGGTAAATGGCCCGCCTGGCATTATGCCCAGTACATGACCTTATGGGACTTTCCTACTTGG
CAGTACATCTACGTATTAGTCATCGCTATTACCATGGTGATGCGGTTTTGGCAGTACATCAATGGGCGTG
GATAGCGGTTTGACTCACGGGGATTTCCAAGTCTCCACCCCATTGACGTCAATGGGAGTTTGTTTTGGCA
CCAAAATCAACGGGACTTTCCAAAATGTCGTAACAACTCCGCCCCATTGACGCAAATGGGCGGTAGGCGT
GTACGGTGGGAGGTCTATATAAGCAGAGCTCGTTTAGTGAACCGTCAGATCGCCTGGAGACGCCATCCAC
GCTGTTTTGACCTCCATAGAAGACACCGGGACCGATCCAGCCTCCGCGGCCGGGAACGGTGCATTGGAAC
GCGGATTCCCCGTGCCAAGAGTGACGTAAGTACCGCCTATAGAGTCTATAGGCCCACCCCCTTGGCTTCT
TATGCATGCTATACTGTTTTTGGCTTGGGGTCTATACACCCCCGCTTCCTCATGTTATAGGTGATGGTAT
AGCTTAGCCTATAGGTGTGGGTTATTGACCATTATTGACCACTCCCCTATTGGTGACGATACTTTCCATT
ACTAATCCATAACATGGCTCTTTGCCACAACTCTCTTTATTGGCTATATGCCAATACACTGTCCTTCAGA
GACTGACACGGACTCTGTATTTTTACAGGATGGGGTCTCATTTATTATTTACAAATTCACATATACAACA
CCACCGTCCCCAGTGCCCGCAGTTTTTATTAAACATA
